>Addgene plasmid #77111 | FGGY gRNA (BRDN0001145455) | addgene full sequence | sequence record 187138 | Addgene Assembled Sequence
CCCGGGTGCAAAGATGGATAAAGTTTTAAACAGAGAGGAATCTTTGCAGCTAATGGACCTTCTAGGTCTT
GAAAGGAGTGGGAATTGGCTCCGGTGCCCGTCAGTGGGCAGAGCGCACATCGCCCACAGTCCCCGAGAAG
TTGGGGGGAGGGGTCGGCAATTGATCCGGTGCCTAGAGAAGGTGGCGCGGGGTAAACTGGGAAAGTGATG
TCGTGTACTGGCTCCGCCTTTTTCCCGAGGGTGGGGGAGAACCGTATATAAGTGCAGTAGTCGCCGTGAA
CGTTCTTTTTCGCAACGGGTTTGCCGCCAGAACACAGGTAAGTGCCGTGTGTGGTTCCCGCGGGCCTGGC
CTCTTTACGGGTTATGGCCCTTGCGTGCCTTGAATTACTTCCACCTGGCTGCAGTACGTGATTCTTGATC
CCGAGCTTCGGGTTGGAAGTGGGTGGGAGAGTTCGAGGCCTTGCGCTTAAGGAGCCCCTTCGCCTCGTGC
TTGAGTTGAGGCCTGGCCTGGGCGCTGGGGCCGCCGCGTGCGAATCTGGTGGCACCTTCGCGCCTGTCTC
GCTGCTTTCGATAAGTCTCTAGCCATTTAAAATTTTTGATGACCTGCTGCGACGCTTTTTTTCTGGCAAG
ATAGTCTTGTAAATGCGGGCCAAGATCTGCACACTGGTATTTCGGTTTTTGGGGCCGCGGGCGGCGACGG
GGCCCGTGCGTCCCAGCGCACATGTTCGGCGAGGCGGGGCCTGCGAGCGCGGCCACCGAGAATCGGACGG
GGGTAGTCTCAAGCTGGCCGGCCTGCTCTGGTGCCTGGCCTCGCGCCGCCGTGTATCGCCCCGCCCTGGG
CGGCAAGGCTGGCCCGGTCGGCACCAGTTGCGTGAGCGGAAAGATGGCCGCTTCCCGGCCCTGCTGCAGG
GAGCTCAAAATGGAGGACGCGGCGCTCGGGAGAGCGGGCGGGTGAGTCACCCACACAAAGGAAAAGGGCC
TTTCCGTCCTCAGCCGTCGCTTCATGTGACTCCACGGAGTACCGGGCGCCGTCCAGGCACCTCGATTAGT
TCTCGAGCTTTTGGAGTACGTCGTCTTTAGGTTGGGGGGAGGGGTTTTATGCGATGGAGTTTCCCCACAC
TGAGTGGGTGGAGACTGAAGTTAGGCCAGCTTGGCACTTGATGTAATTCTCCTTGGAATTTGCCCTTTTT
GAGTTTGGATCTTGGTTCATTCTCAAGCCTCAGACAGTGGTTCAAAGTTTTTTTCTTCCATTTCAGGTGT
CGTGACGTACGGCCACCATGACCGAGTACAAGCCCACGGTGCGCCTCGCCACCCGCGACGACGTCCCCAG
GGCCGTACGCACCCTCGCCGCCGCGTTCGCCGACTACCCCGCCACGCGCCACACCGTCGATCCGGACCGC
CACATCGAGCGGGTCACCGAGCTGCAAGAACTCTTCCTCACGCGCGTCGGGCTCGACATCGGCAAGGTGT
GGGTCGCGGACGACGGCGCCGCCGTGGCGGTCTGGACCACGCCGGAGAGCGTCGAAGCGGGGGCGGTGTT
CGCCGAGATCGGCCCGCGCATGGCCGAGTTGAGCGGTTCCCGGCTGGCCGCGCAGCAACAGATGGAAGGC
CTCCTGGCGCCGCACCGGCCCAAGGAGCCCGCGTGGTTCCTGGCCACCGTCGGAGTCTCGCCCGACCACC
AGGGCAAGGGTCTGGGCAGCGCCGTCGTGCTCCCCGGAGTGGAGGCGGCCGAGCGCGCCGGGGTGCCCGC
CTTCCTGGAGACCTCCGCGCCCCGCAACCTCCCCTTCTACGAGCGGCTCGGCTTCACCGTCACCGCCGAC
GTCGAGGTGCCCGAAGGACCGCGCACCTGGTGCATGACCCGCAAGCCCGGTGCCTGAACGCGTTAAGTCG
ACAATCAACCTCTGGATTACAAAATTTGTGAAAGATTGACTGGTATTCTTAACTATGTTGCTCCTTTTAC
GCTATGTGGATACGCTGCTTTAATGCCTTTGTATCATGCTATTGCTTCCCGTATGGCTTTCATTTTCTCC
TCCTTGTATAAATCCTGGTTGCTGTCTCTTTATGAGGAGTTGTGGCCCGTTGTCAGGCAACGTGGCGTGG
TGTGCACTGTGTTTGCTGACGCAACCCCCACTGGTTGGGGCATTGCCACCACCTGTCAGCTCCTTTCCGG
GACTTTCGCTTTCCCCCTCCCTATTGCCACGGCGGAACTCATCGCCGCCTGCCTTGCCCGCTGCTGGACA
GGGGCTCGGCTGTTGGGCACTGACAATTCCGTGGTGTTGTCGGGGAAATCATCGTCCTTTCCTTGGCTGC
TCGCCTGTGTTGCCACCTGGATTCTGCGCGGGACGTCCTTCTGCTACGTCCCTTCGGCCCTCAATCCAGC
GGACCTTCCTTCCCGCGGCCTGCTGCCGGCTCTGCGGCCTCTTCCGCGTCTTCGCCTTCGCCCTCAGACG
AGTCGGATCTCCCTTTGGGCCGCCTCCCCGCGTCGACTTTAAGACCAATGACTTACAAGGCAGCTGTAGA
TCTTAGCCACTTTTTAAAAGAAAAGGGGGGACTGGAAGGGCTAATTCACTCCCAACGAAGACAAGATCTG
CTTTTTGCTTGTACTGGGTCTCTCTGGTTAGACCAGATCTGAGCCTGGGAGCTCTCTGGCTAACTAGGGA
ACCCACTGCTTAAGCCTCAATAAAGCTTGCCTTGAGTGCTTCAAGTAGTGTGTGCCCGTCTGTTGTGTGA
CTCTGGTAACTAGAGATCCCTCAGACCCTTTTAGTCAGTGTGGAAAATCTCTAGCAGTACGTATAGTAGT
TCATGTCATCTTATTATTCAGTATTTATAACTTGCAAAGAAATGAATATCAGAGAGTGAGAGGAACTTGT
TTATTGCAGCTTATAATGGTTACAAATAAAGCAATAGCATCACAAATTTCACAAATAAAGCATTTTTTTC
ACTGCATTCTAGTTGTGGTTTGTCCAAACTCATCAATGTATCTTATCATGTCTGGCTCTAGCTATCCCGC
CCCTAACTCCGCCCATCCCGCCCCTAACTCCGCCCAGTTCCGCCCATTCTCCGCCCCATGGCTGACTAAT
TTTTTTTATTTATGCAGAGGCCGAGGCCGCCTCGGCCTCTGAGCTATTCCAGAAGTAGTGAGGAGGCTTT
TTTGGAGGCCTAGGGACGTACCCAATTCGCCCTATAGTGAGTCGTATTACGCGCGCTCACTGGCCGTCGT
TTTACAACGTCGTGACTGGGAAAACCCTGGCGTTACCCAACTTAATCGCCTTGCAGCACATCCCCCTTTC
GCCAGCTGGCGTAATAGCGAAGAGGCCCGCACCGATCGCCCTTCCCAACAGTTGCGCAGCCTGAATGGCG
AATGGG
[124 nt withheld, positions 3367-3490]
C
[91 nt withheld, positions 3492-3582]
A
[49 nt withheld, positions 3584-3632]
CCTTTGACGTTGGAGTCCACGTTCTTT
[37 nt withheld, positions 3660-3696]
ACCCTATCTCGGTCTATTCTTTTGATTTATAAGGGATTTTGCCGATTTCGGCCTATTGGTTAAAAAATGA
GCTGATTTAACAAAAATTTAACGCGAATTTTAACAAAATATTAACGCTTACAATTTAGGTGGCACTTTTC
GGGGAAATGTGCGCGGAACCCCTATTTGTTTATTTTTCTAAATACATTCAAATATGTATCCGCTCATGAG
ACAATAACCCTGATAAATGCTTCAATAATATTGAAAAAGGAAGAGTATGAGTATTCAACATTTCCGTGTC
GCCCTTATTCCCTTTTTTGCGGCATTTTGCCTTCCTGTTTTTGCTCACCCAGAAACGCTGGTGAAAGTAA
AAGATGCTGAAGATCAGTTGGGTGCACGAGTGGGTTACATCGAACTGGATCTCAACAGCGGTAAGATCCT
TGAGAGTTTTCGCCCCGAAGAACGTTTTCCAATGATGAGCACTTTTAAAGTTCTGCTATGTGGCGCGGTA
TTATCCCGTATTGACGCCGGGCAAGAGCAACTCGGTCGCCGCATACACTATTCTCAGAATGACTTGGTTG
AGTACTCACCAGTCACAGAAAAGCATCTTACGGATGGCATGACAGTAAGAGAATTATGCAGTGCTGCCAT
AACCATGAGTGATAACACTGCGGCCAACTTACTTCTGACAACGATCGGAGGACCGAAGGAGCTAACCGCT
TTTTTGCACAACATGGGGGATCATGTAACTCGCCTTGATCGTTGGGAACCGGAGCTGAATGAAGCCATAC
CAAACGACGAGCGTGACACCACGATGCCTGTAGCAATGGCAACAACGTTGCGCAAACTATTAACTGGCGA
ACTACTTACTCTAGCTTCCCGGCAACAATTAATAGACTGGATGGAGGCGGATAAAGTTGCAGGACCACTT
CTGCGCTCGGCCCTTCCGGCTGGCTGGTTTATTGCTGATAAATCTGGAGCCGGTGAGCGTGGGTCTCGCG
GTATCATTGCAGCACTGGGGCCAGATGGTAAGCCCTCCCGTATCGTAGTTATCTACACGACGGGGAGTCA
GGCAACTATGGATGAACGAAATAGACAGATCGCTGAGATAGGTGCCTCACTGATTAAGCATTGGTAACTG
TCAGACCAAGTTTACTCATATATACTTTAGATTGATTTAAAACTTCATTTTTAATTTAAAAGGATCTAGG
TGAAGATCCTTTTTGATAATCTCATGACCAAAATCCCTTAACGTGAGTTTTCGTTCCACTGAGCGTCAGA
CCCCGTAGAAAAGATCAAAGGATCTTCTTGAGATCCTTTTTTTCTGCGCGTAATCTGCTGCTTGCAAACA
AAAAAACCACCGCTACCAGCGGTGGTTTGTTTGCCGGATCAAGAGCTACCAACTCTTTTTCCGAAGGTAA
CTGGCTTCAGCAGAGCGCAGATACCAAATACTGTTCTTCTAGTGTAGCCGTAGTTAGGCCACCACTTCAA
GAACTCTGTAGCACCGCCTACATACCTCGCTCTGCTAATCCTGTTACCAGTGGCTGCTGCCAGTGGCGAT
AAGTCGTGTCTTACCGGGTTGGACTCAAGACGATAGTTACCGGATAAGGCGCAGCGGTCGGGCTGAACGG
GGGGTTCGTGCACACAGCCCAGCTTGGAGCGAACGACCTACACCGAACTGAGATACCTACAGCGTGAGCT
ATGAGAAAGCGCCACGCTTCCCGAAGGGAGAAAGGCGGACAGGTATCCGGTAAGCGGCAGGGTCGGAACA
GGAGAGCGCACGAGGGAGCTTCCAGGGGGAAACGCCTGGTATCTTTATAGTCCTGTCGGGTTTCGCCACC
TCTGACTTGAGCGTCGATTTTTGTGATGCTCGTCAGGGGGGCGGAGCCTATGGAAAAACGCCAGCAACGC
GGCCTTTTTACGGTTCCTGGCCTTTTGCTGGCCTTTTGCTCACATGTTCTTTCCTGCGTTATCCCCTGAT
TCTGTGGATAACCGTATTACCGCCTTTGAGTGAGCTGATACCGCTCGCCGCAGCCGAACGACCGAGCGCA
GCGAGTCAGTGAGCGAGGAAGCGGAAGAGCGCCCAATACGCAAACCGCCTCTCCCCGCGCGTTGGCCGAT
TCATTAATGCAGCTGGCACGACAGGTTTCCCGACTGGAAAGCGGGCAGTGAGCGCAACGCAATTAATGTG
AGTTAGCTCACTCATTAGGCACCCCAGGCTTTACACTTTATGCTTCCGGCTCGTATGTTGTGTGGAATTG
TGAGCGGATAACAATTTCACACAGGAAACAGCTATGACCATGATTACGCCAAGCGCGCAATTAACCCTCA
CTAAAGGGAACAAAAGCTGGAGCTGCAAGCTTAATGTAGTCTTATGCAATACTCTTGTAGTCTTGCAACA
TGGTAACGATGAGTTAGCAACATGCCTTACAAGGAGAGAAAAAGCACCGTGCATGCCGATTGGTGGAAGT
AAGGTGGTACGATCGTGCCTTATTAGGAAGGCAACAGACGGGTCTGACATGGATTGGACGAACCACTGAA
TTGCCGCATTGCAGAGATATTGTATTTAAGTGCCTAGCTCGATACATAAACGGGTCTCTCTGGTTAGACC
AGATCTGAGCCTGGGAGCTCTCTGGCTAACTAGGGAACCCACTGCTTAAGCCTCAATAAAGCTTGCCTTG
AGTGCTTCAAGTAGTGTGTGCCCGTCTGTTGTGTGACTCTGGTAACTAGAGATCCCTCAGACCCTTTTAG
TCAGTGTGGAAAATCTCTAGCAGTGGCGCCCGAACAGGGACTTGAAAGCGAAAGGGAAACCAGAGGAGCT
CTCTCGACGCAGGACTCGGCTTGCTGAAGCGCGCACGGCAAGAGGCGAGGGGCGGCGACTGGTGAGTACG
CCAAAAATTTTGACTAGCGGAGGCTAGAAGGAGAGAGATGGGTGCGAGAGCGTCAGTATTAAGCGGGGGA
GAATTAGATCGCGATGGGAAAAAATTCGGTTAAGGCCAGGGGGAAAGAAAAAATATAAATTAAAACATAT
AGTATGGGCAAGCAGGGAGCTAGAACGATTCGCAGTTAATCCTGGCCTGTTAGAAACATCAGAAGGCTGT
AGACAAATACTGGGACAGCTACAACCATCCCTTCAGACAGGATCAGAAGAACTTAGATCATTATATAATA
CAGTAGCAACCCTCTATTGTGTGCATCAAAGGATAGAGATAAAAGACACCAAGGAAGCTTTAGACAAGAT
AGAGGAAGAGCAAAACAAAAGTAAGACCACCGCACAGCAAGCGGCCGCTGATCTTCAGACCTGGAGGAGG
AGATATGAGGGACAATTGGAGAAGTGAATTATATAAATATAAAGTAGTAAAAATTGAACCATTAGGAGTA
GCACCCACCAAGGCAAAGAGAAGAGTGGTGCAGAGAGAAAAAAGAGCAGTGGGAATAGGAGCTTTGTTCC
TTGGGTTCTTGGGAGCAGCAGGAAGCACTATGGGCGCAGCGTCAATGACGCTGACGGTACAGGCCAGACA
ATTATTGTCTGGTATAGTGCAGCAGCAGAACAATTTGCTGAGGGCTATTGAGGCGCAACAGCATCTGTTG
CAACTCACAGTCTGGGGCATCAAGCAGCTCCAGGCAAGAATCCTGGCTGTGGAAAGATACCTAAAGGATC
AACAGCTCCTGGGGATTTGGGGTTGCTCTGGAAAACTCATTTGCACCACTGCTGTGCCTTGGAATGCTAG
TTGGAGTAATAAATCTCTGGAACAGATTTGGAATCACACGACCTGGATGGAGTGGGACAGAGAAATTAAC
AATTACACAAGCTTAATACACTCCTTAATTGAAGAATCGCAAAACCAGCAAGAAAAGAATGAACAAGAAT
TATTGGAATTAGATAAATGGGCAAGTTTGTGGAATTGGTTTAACATAACAAATTGGCTGTGGTATATAAA
ATTATTCATAATGATAGTAGGAGGCTTGGTAGGTTTAAGAATAGTTTTTGCTGTACTTTCTATAGTGAAT
AGAGTTAGGCAGGGATATTCACCATTATCGTTTCAGACCCACCTCCCAACCCCGAGGGGACCCAGAGAGG
GCCTATTTCCCATGATTCCTTCATATTTGCATATACGATACAAGGCTGTTAGAGAGATAATTAGAATTAA
TTTGACTGTAAACACAAAGATATTAGTACAAAATACGTGACGTAGAAAGTAATAATTTCTTGGGTAGTTT
GCAGTTTTAAAATTATGTTTTAAAATGGACTATCATATGCTTACCGTAACTTGAAAGTATTTCGATTTCT
TGGCTTTATATATCTTGTGGAAAGGACGAAACACCGCCTCGGAGGACTGCTCATGGGTTTTAGAGCTAGA
AATAGCAAGTTAAAATAAGGCTAGTCCGTTATCAACTTGAAAAAGTGGCACCGAGTCGGTGCTTTTTTAA
GCTTGGCGTAACTAGATCTTGAGACAAATGGCAGTATTCATCCACAATTTTAAAAGAAAAGGGGGGATTG
GGGGGTACAGTGCAGGGGAAAGAATAGTAGACATAATAGCAACAGACATACAAACTAAAGAATTACAAAA
ACAAATTACAAAAATTCAAAATTTTCGGGTTTATTACAGGGACAGCAGAGATCCACTTTGGCGCCGGCTC
GAGGGGG
Features (pLannotate 1.2.2; 29 found; start..end, strand, type, name):
     14..80      +  CDS            small t antigen (fragment): SV40 (simian virus 40) small t antigen
    106..317     +  promoter       EF-1α core promoter: core promoter for human elongation factor EF-1α
    318..1256    +  intron         EF-1α intron A: intron upstream of the start codon of human EF-1α
   1278..1877    +  CDS            PuroR (fragment): puromycin N-acetyltransferase; pac from Streptomyces; confers resistance to puromycin
   1893..2481    +  misc_feature   WPRE: woodchuck hepatitis virus posttranscriptional regulatory element
   2532..2551    +  misc_feature   cPPT/CTS (fragment): central polypurine tract and central termination sequence of HIV-1
   2553..2786    +  LTR            3' LTR (ΔU3): self-inactivating 3' long terminal repeat (LTR) from HIV-1
   2864..2985    +  polyA_signal   SV40 poly(A) signal: SV40 polyadenylation signal
   3025..3160    +  rep_origin     SV40 ori: SV40 origin of replication
   3181..3199    -  promoter       T7 promoter: promoter for bacteriophage T7 RNA polymerase
   3207..3362    +  CDS            lacZα (fragment): LacZα fragment of β-galactosidase; lacZ fragment
   3367..3795    +  rep_origin     f1 ori (sequence partly withheld): f1 bacteriophage origin of replication; arrow indicates direction of (+) strand synthesis
   3848..3952    +  promoter       AmpR promoter: bla
   3953..4813    +  CDS            AmpR: β-lactamase; bla; confers resistance to ampicillin, carbenicillin, and related antibiotics
   4984..5572    +  rep_origin     ori: high-copy-number ColE1/pMB1/pBR322/pUC origin of replication
   5755..5847    +  CDS            lacI (fragment): lac repressor; lacI; The lac repressor binds to the lac operator to inhibit transcription in E. coli. This inhibition can be relieved by adding lactose or isopropyl-β-D-thiogalactopyranoside (IPTG).
   5860..5881    +  protein_bind   CAP binding site: CAP binding activates transcription in the presence of cAMP. E. coli catabolite activator protein
   5896..5926    +  promoter       lac promoter: promoter for the E. coli lac operon
   5934..5950    +  protein_bind   lac operator: The lac repressor binds to the lac operator to inhibit transcription in E. coli. This inhibition can be relieved by adding lactose or isopropyl-β-D-thiogalactopyranoside (IPTG). lac repressor encoded by lacI
   5995..6013    +  promoter       T3 promoter: promoter for bacteriophage T3 RNA polymerase
   6041..6267    +  promoter       RSV promoter: Rous sarcoma virus enhancer/promoter
   6268..6448    +  LTR            5' LTR (truncated): truncated 5' long terminal repeat (LTR) from HIV-1
   6495..6620    +  misc_feature   HIV-1 Ψ: packaging signal of human immunodeficiency virus type 1
   6604..6967    +  CDS            HIV-1 gag (fragment): gag protein from human immunodeficiency virus 1; gag
   7113..7346    +  misc_feature   RRE: The Rev response element (RRE) of HIV-1 allows for Rev-dependent mRNA export from the nucleus to the cytoplasm.
   7723..7749    +  CDS            Rev (fragment): human immunodeficiency virus 1 (HIV-1) Rev protein; rev; enhances nuclear export of unspliced and incompletely spliced viral mRNAs
   7753..7993    +  promoter       U6 promoter: RNA polymerase III promoter for human U6 snRNA
   8023..8098    +  misc_RNA       gRNA scaffold: guide RNA scaffold for the Streptococcus pyogenes CRISPR/Cas9 system
   8154..8271    +  misc_feature   cPPT/CTS: central polypurine tract and central termination sequence of HIV-1
