[The description below was written by a language model from this plasmid's Addgene catalogue record and pLannotate feature annotations shown in this document.]
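Description:
FGGY gRNA (BRDN0001145455) is a third-generation lentiviral guide RNA plasmid built on the lentiGuide-Puro backbone and designed to target the human FGGY gene for CRISPR/Cas9 editing. It is propagated in E. coli through a high-copy ColE1/pUC-type origin with ampicillin selection (AmpR under its own bla promoter). The backbone also carries an f1 origin, an SV40 origin and poly(A) signal, and remnants of lac, T3 and T7 cloning-vector elements.

The viral portion is arranged as a self-inactivating transfer vector. An RSV promoter replaces the U3 region of a truncated HIV-1 5' LTR to drive Tat-independent genomic RNA production. It is followed by the Ψ packaging signal with a partial gag sequence, the Rev response element for nuclear export, a cPPT/CTS, and a ΔU3 3' LTR that disables LTR promoter activity after integration. Between the LTRs sit two expression units. A human U6 RNA polymerase III promoter drives the FGGY-specific spacer fused to the Streptococcus pyogenes gRNA scaffold. An EF-1α promoter with its intron A drives puromycin N-acetyltransferase for selection of transduced mammalian cells, with a WPRE downstream to enhance transcript expression.

The plasmid does not encode Cas9, so it is meant to be used with a separate Cas9 lentiviral vector or in cells that already express Cas9. According to the depositor, the guide was designed against several FGGY reference transcripts and belongs to a human kinome gRNA collection, associated with work on optimised sgRNA design for higher on-target activity and fewer off-target effects. Its typical use is FGGY knockout, as an individual construct, in human cells.
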