Addgene plasmid #77111: FGGY gRNA (BRDN0001145455)
Purpose: 3rd generation lentiviral gRNA plasmid targeting human FGGY
Depositing lab: John Doench & David Root. Depositing organization: Broad Institute. Publication: Optimized sgRNA design to maximize activity and minimize off-target effects of CRISPR-Cas9. Doench JG, Fusi N, Sullender M, Hegde M, Vaimberg EW, Donovan KF, Smith I, Tothova Z, Wilen C, Orchard R, Virgin HW, Listgarten J, Root DE. Nat Biotechnol. 2016 Jan 18. doi: 10.1038/nbt.3437. PubMed 26780180.
Backbone
  Vector backbone: lentiGuide-Puro
  Backbone manufacturer: Zhang Lab (Addgene plasmid # 52963)
  Vector type: Mammalian Expression, Lentiviral, CRISPR
  Selectable markers: Puromycin
Growth in bacteria
  Bacterial resistance: Ampicillin, 100 μg/mL
  Growth temperature: 37°C
  Growth strain: DH5alpha
  Copy number: High Copy
Gene/Insert
  Gene/Insert name: FGGY (alt names: FGGY; NM_001113411.1)
  gRNA/shRNA sequence: CCTCGGAGGACTGCTCATGG
  Species: H. sapiens (human)
  Entrez Gene: FGGY (a.k.a. FLJ10986, RP11-242B9.1)
  Promoter: hU6
  Cloning method: Unknown
  Sequencing primers: 5′ U6-F; 3′ pS2-R
Terms and licenses: Academic/Nonprofit Terms; Industry Terms: Not Available to Industry
Depositor comments: The gRNA was designed to target the following Genbank reference sequence(s): NM_001113411.1,NM_001244714.1,NM_018291.3. Note that this plasmid does NOT contain Cas9. It should be used in conjunction with lentiCas9-Blast (Addgene #52962) or otherwise with cell lines already expressing Cas9. Browse the full kinome gRNA library at http://www.addgene.org/pooled-library/broadgpp-human-kinome/ or visit http://www.broadinstitute.org/rnai/public/ for detailed protocols and information.
How to cite: FGGY gRNA (BRDN0001145455) was a gift from John Doench & David Root (Addgene plasmid # 77111 ; http://n2t.net/addgene:77111 ; RRID:Addgene_77111)
