>Addgene plasmid #77111 | FGGY gRNA (BRDN0001145455) | depositor partial sequence | sequence record 144571 | Target Sequence
CCTCGGAGGACTGCTCATGG
