>Addgene plasmid #77111 | FGGY gRNA (BRDN0001145455) | addgene partial sequence | sequence record 187137 | hU6-F
GTAGAAAGTAATAATTTCTTGGGTAGTTTGCAGTTTTAAAATTATGTTTTAAAATGGACTATCATATGCT
TACCGTAACTTGAAAGTATTTCGATTTCTTGGCTTTATATATCTTGTGGAAAGGACGAAACACCGCCTCG
GAGGACTGCTCATGGGTTTTAGAGCTAGAAATAGCAAGTTAAAATAAGGCTAGTCCGTTATCAACTTGAA
AAAGTGGCACCGAGTCGGTGCTTTTTTAAGCTTGGCGTAACTAGATCTTGAGACAAATGGCAGTATTCAT
CCACAATTTTAAAAGAAAAGGGGGGATTGGGGGGTACAGTGCAGGGGAAAGAATAGTAGACATAATAGCA
ACAGACATACAAACTAAAGAATTACAAAAACAAATTACAAAAATTCAAAATTTTCGGGTTTATTACAGGG
ACAGCAGAGATCCACTTTGGCGCCGGCTCGAGGGGGCCCGGGTGCAAAGATGGATAAAGTTTTAAACAGA
GAGGAATCTTTGCAGCTAATGGACCTTCTAGGTCTTGAAAGGAGTGGGAATTGGCTCCGGTGCCCGTCAG
TGGGCAGAGC
